Addgene plasmid #13533: pTK164
Depositing lab: Wolf Frommer. Depositing organization: Carnegie Institution for Science. Publication: Nanosensor detection of an immunoregulatory tryptophan influx/kynurenine efflux cycle. Kaper T, Looger LL, Takanaga H, Platten M, Steinman L, Frommer WB. PLoS Biol. 2007 Oct;5(10):e257. 10.1371/journal.pbio.0050257 PubMed 17896864.
Backbone
  Vector backbone: pRSET-B
  Backbone size w/o insert (bp): 2897
  Vector type: Bacterial Expression
Growth in bacteria
  Bacterial resistance: Ampicillin, 100 μg/mL
  Growth temperature: 37°C
  Growth strain: DH5alpha
  Copy number: High Copy
Gene/Insert
  Gene/Insert name: FLIPW-CTY (alt names: ECFP-TrpR-Venus; TrpR)
  Species: E. coli
  Insert size (bp): 2000
  Tag / fusion protein: ECFP (N terminal on insert); Venus (C terminal on insert)
  Cloning method: Restriction Enzyme; 5′ cloning site BamHI (not destroyed); 3′ cloning site HindIII (not destroyed)
  Sequencing primers: 5′ N/A
Resource information
  A portion of this plasmid was derived from a plasmid made by: Venus is from Dr. Atsushi Miyawaki. Please ask Dr. Miyawaki for permission to use Venus in another vector.
Terms and licenses: Academic/Nonprofit Terms; Industry Terms: Not Available to Industry
Depositor comments: For more information, see http://carnegiedpb.stanford.edu/research/frommer/nanosensors/index.html TrpR was gateway cloned into FLIP cassette.
How to cite: pTK164 was a gift from Wolf Frommer (Addgene plasmid # 13533 ; http://n2t.net/addgene:13533 ; RRID:Addgene_13533)
