[The description below was written by a language model from this plasmid's Addgene catalogue record and pLannotate feature annotations shown in this document.]
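Description:
pTK164 is a bacterial expression plasmid built on the pRSET-B backbone that encodes FLIPW-CTY, a genetically encoded fluorescent nanosensor for tryptophan. It is maintained in E. coli at high copy through a ColE1/pUC-type origin and selected with ampicillin via the β-lactamase gene. An f1 origin is also present, which in principle allows single-stranded DNA production. The annotated sequence record is about 4.7 kb, roughly consistent with the stated backbone plus an insert of about 2 kb cloned between BamHI and HindIII sites.

Expression is driven by a T7 promoter with the phage T7 gene 10 ribosome binding site and ends at a T7 terminator, so production requires a host that supplies T7 RNA polymerase. The open reading frame begins with the pRSET leader: a short His-tag-containing segment (annotated as a fragment of a composite tag), the T7 gene 10 leader, and the Xpress epitope with its enterokinase cleavage site. These elements allow affinity purification and detection. They are followed by ECFP, the E. coli tryptophan repressor TrpR, and a yellow fluorescent protein that the software labels as an EYFP fragment but that the catalogue identifies as Venus. An attB2 site between TrpR and the yellow protein fits the depositor's note that TrpR was Gateway-cloned into a FLIP sensor cassette. In this arrangement, ECFP and Venus form a FRET donor–acceptor pair flanking the ligand-binding protein, so tryptophan binding to TrpR is expected to change energy transfer between them. The associated publication used such sensors to follow tryptophan influx and kynurenine efflux. The short lacZα, lacI, bom and SET1 fragment annotations appear to be backbone remnants or partial matches rather than functional elements.
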