Features (pLannotate 1.2.2; 18 found; start..end, strand, type, name):
     19..37      +  promoter       T7 promoter: promoter for bacteriophage T7 RNA polymerase
     67..89      +  RBS            RBS: efficient ribosome binding site from bacteriophage T7 gene 10 (Olins and Rangwala, 1989)
    109..129     +  CDS            capTEV™ (fragment): composite tag for in vivo biotinylation, TEV protease cleavage, and 6xHis tagging
    130..162     +  CDS            T7 tag (gene 10 leader): leader peptide from bacteriophage T7 gene 10 promotes efficient translation in E. coli
    166..189     +  CDS            Xpress™ tag: Xpress™ epitope tag, including an enterokinase recognition and cleavage site
    202..915     +  CDS            ECFP: ECFP is a basic (constitutively fluorescent) cyan fluorescent protein published in 1996, derived from Aequorea victoria. It has low acid sensitivity.
    928..1248    +  CDS            trpR: TRPR_ECO57 - Experimental evidence at protein level: Swiss-Prot protein existence level 1. This protein is an aporepressor. When complexed with L- tryptophan it binds the operator region of the trp operon (5'- ACTAGT-'3') and prevents the initiation of transcription. The complex also regulates trp repressor biosynthesis by binding to its regulatory region (By similarity). From Escherichia coli O157:H7.
   1250..1274    -  protein_bind   attB2: mutant version of attB; recombination site for the Gateway® BP reaction BP Clonase™
   1281..1998    +  CDS            EYFP (fragment): enhanced YFP mammalian codon-optimized
   2011..2060    +  CDS            SET1 (fragment): solubility-enhancement tag derived from T7 phage gene 10B
   2068..2115    +  terminator     T7 terminator: transcription terminator for bacteriophage T7 RNA polymerase
   2141..2207    +  CDS            lacZα (fragment): LacZα fragment of β-galactosidase; lacZ fragment
   2212..2667    +  rep_origin     f1 ori (sequence partly withheld): f1 bacteriophage origin of replication; arrow indicates direction of (+) strand synthesis
   2670..2721    -  misc_feature   bom (fragment): basis of mobility region from pBR322
   2748..2852    +  promoter       AmpR promoter: bla
   2853..3713    +  CDS            AmpR: β-lactamase; bla; confers resistance to ampicillin, carbenicillin, and related antibiotics
   3884..4472    +  rep_origin     ori: high-copy-number ColE1/pMB1/pBR322/pUC origin of replication
   4655..4708    +  CDS            lacI (fragment): lac repressor; lacI; The lac repressor binds to the lac operator to inhibit transcription in E. coli. This inhibition can be relieved by adding lactose or isopropyl-β-D-thiogalactopyranoside (IPTG).
>Addgene plasmid #13533 | pTK164 | depositor full sequence | sequence record 7659 | Author sequence
ATCTCGATCCCGCGAAATTAATACGACTCACTATAGGGAGACCACAACGGTTTCCCTCTAGATAATTTTG
TTTAACTTTAAGAAGGAGATATACATATGCGGGGTTCTCATCATCATCATCATCATGGTATGGCTAGCAT
GACTGGTGGACAGCAAATGGGTCGGGATCTGTACGACGATGACGATAAGGATCCGGGCCGCATGGTGAGC
AAGGGCGAGGAGCTGTTCACCGGGGTGGTGCCCATCCTGGTCGAGCTGGACGGCGACGTAAACGGCCACA
AGTTCAGCGTGTCCGGCGAGGGCGAGGGCGATGCCACCTACGGCAAGCTGACCCTGAAGTTCATCTGCAC
CACCGGCAAGCTGCCCGTGCCCTGGCCCACCCTCGTGACCACCCTGACCTGGGGCGTGCAGTGCTTCAGC
CGCTACCCCGACCACATGAAGCAGCACGACTTCTTCAAGTCCGCCATGCCCGAAGGCTACGTCCAGGAGC
GCACCATCTTCTTCAAGGACGACGGCAACTACAAGACCCGCGCCGAGGTGAAGTTCGAGGGCGACACCCT
GGTGAACCGCATCGAGCTGAAGGGCATCGACTTCAAGGAGGACGGCAACATCCTGGGGCACAAGCTGGAG
TACAACTACATCAGCCACAACGTCTATATCACCGCCGACAAGCAGAAGAACGGCATCAAGGCCAACTTCA
AGATCCGCCACAACATCGAGGACGGCAGCGTGCAGCTCGCCGACCACTACCAGCAGAACACCCCCATCGG
CGACGGCCCCGTGCTGCTGCCCGACAACCACTACCTGAGCACCCAGTCCGCCCTGAGCAAAGACCCCAAC
GAGAAGCGCGATCACATGGTCCTGCTGGAGTTCGTGACCGCCGCCGGGATCACTGATATCACAAGTTTGT
ACAAAAAAGCTGAACGAGCCCAACAATCACCCTATTCAGCAGCGATGGCAGAACAGCGTCACCAGGAGTG
GTTACGTTTTGTCGACCTGCTTAAGAATGCCTACCAAAACGATCTCCATTTACCGTTGTTAAACCTGATG
CTGACGCCAGATGAGCGCGAAGCGTTGGGGACTCGCGTGCGTATTGTCGAAGAGCTGTTGCGCGGCGAAA
TGAGCCAGCGTGAGTTAAAAAATGAACTCGGCGCAGGCATCGCGACGATTACGCGTGGATCTAACAGCCT
GAAAGCCGCGCCCGTCGAGCTGCGCCAGTGGCTGGAAGAGGTGTTGCTGAAAAGCGATAACCCAGCTTTC
TTGTACAAAGTGGTGATATCGGTGAGCAAGGGCGAGGAGCTGTTCACCGGGGTGGTGCCCATCCTGGTCG
AGCTGGACGGCGACGTAAACGGCCACAAGTTCAGCGTGTCCGGCGAGGGCGAGGGCGATGCCACCTACGG
CAAGCTGACCCTGAAGTTCATCTGCACCACCGGCAAGCTGCCCGTGCCCTGGCCCACCCTCGTGACCACC
TTCGGCTACGGCCTGCAGTGCTTCGCCCGCTACCCCGACCACATGAAGCAGCACGACTTCTTCAAGTCCG
CCATGCCCGAAGGCTACGTCCAGGAGCGCACCATCTTCTTCAAGGACGACGGCAACTACAAGACCCGCGC
CGAGGTGAAGTTCGAGGGCGACACCCTGGTGAACCGCATCGAGCTGAAGGGCATCGACTTCAAGGAGGAC
GGCAACATCCTGGGGCACAAGCTGGAGTACAACTACAACAGCCACAACGTCTATATCATGGCCGACAAGC
AGAAGAACGGCATCAAGGTGAACTTCAAGATCCGCCACAACATCGAGGACGGCAGCGTGCAGCTCGCCGA
CCACTACCAGCAGAACACCCCCATCGGCGACGGCCCCGTGCTGCTGCCCGACAACCACTACCTGAGCTAC
CAGTCCGCCCTGAGCAAAGACCCCAACGAGAAGCGCGATCACATGGTCCTGCTGGAGTTCGTGACCGCCG
CCGGGATCACTCTCGGCATGGACGAGCTGTACAAGTAAAAGCTTGATCCGGCTGCTAACAAAGCCCGAAA
GGAAGCTGAGTTGGCTGCTGCCACCGCTGAGCAATAACTAGCATAACCCCTTGGGGCCTCTAAACGGGTC
TTGAGGGGTTTTTTGCTGAAAGGAGGAACTATATCCGGATCTGGCGTAATAGCGAAGAGGCCCGCACCGA
TCGCCCTTCCCAACAGTTGCGCAGCCTGAATGGCGAATGGG
[124 nt withheld, positions 2212-2335]
C
[56 nt withheld, positions 2337-2392]
AGCTTTACGGCACCTCGACCG
[64 nt withheld, positions 2414-2477]
CCTTTGACGTTGGAGTCCACGTTCTTT
[37 nt withheld, positions 2505-2541]
ACCCTATCGCGGTCTATTCTTTTGATTTATAAGGGATTTTGCCGATTTCGGCCTATTGGTTAAAAAATGA
GCTGATTTAACAAATATTTAACGCGAATTTTAACAAAATATTAACGTTTACAATTTCGCCTGATGCGGTA
TTTTCTCCTTACGCATCTGTGCGGTATTTCACACCGCATACAGGTGGCACTTTTCGGGGAAATGTGCGCG
GAACCCCTATTTGTTTATTTTTCTAAATACATTCAAATATGTATCCGCTCATGAGACAATAACCCTGATA
AATGCTTCAATAATATTGAAAAAGGAAGAGTATGAGTATTCAACATTTCCGTGTCGCCCTTATTCCCTTT
TTTGCGGCATTTTGCCTTCCTGTTTTTGCTCACCCAGAAACGCTGGTGAAAGTAAAAGATGCTGAAGATC
AGTTGGGTGCACGAGTGGGTTACATCGAACTGGATCTCAACAGCGGTAAGATCCTTGAGAGTTTTCGCCC
CGAAGAACGTTTTCCAATGATGAGCACTTTTAAAGTTCTGCTATGTGATACACTATTATCCCGTATTGAC
GCCGGGCAAGAGCAACTCGGTCGCCGCATACACTATTCTCAGAATGACTTGGTTGAGTACTCACCAGTCA
CAGAAAAGCATCTTACGGATGGCATGACAGTAAGAGAATTATGCAGTGCTGCCATAACCATGAGTGATAA
CACTGCGGCCAACTTACTTCTGACAACGATCGGAGGACCGAAGGAGCTAACCGCTTTTTTGCACAACATG
GGGGATCATGTAACTCGCCTTGATCGTTGGGAACCGGAGCTGAATGAAGCCATACCAAACGACGAGAGTG
ACACCACGATGCCTGTAGCAATGCCAACAACGTTGCGCAAACTATTAACTGGCGAACTACTTACTCTAGC
TTCCCGGCAACAATTAATAGACTGAATGGAGGCGGATAAAGTTGCAGGACCACTTCTGCGCTCGGCCCTT
CCGGCTGGCTGGTTTATTGCTGATAAATCTGGAGCCGGTGAGCGTGGGTCTCGCGGTATCATTGCAGCAC
TGGGGCCAGATGGTAAGCGCTCCCGTATCGTAGTTATCTACACGACGGGGAGTCAGGCAACTATGGATGA
ACGAAATAGACAGATCGCTGAGATAGGTGCCTCACTGATTAAGCATTGGTAACTGTCAGACCAAGTTTAC
TCATATATACTTTAGATTGATTTAAAACTTCATTTTTAATTTAAAAGGATCTAGGTGAAGATCCTTTTTG
ATAATCTCATGACCAAAATCCCTTAACGTGAGTTTTCGTTCCACTGAGCGTCAGACCCCGTAGAAAAGAT
CAAAGGATCTTCTTGAGATCCTTTTTTTCTGCGCGTAATCTGCTGCTTGCAAACAAAAAAACCACCGCTA
CCAGCGGTGGTTTGTTTGCCGGATCAAGAGCTACCAACTCTTTTTCCGAAGGTAACTGGCTTCAGCAGAG
CGCAGATACCAAATACTGTCCTTCTAGTGTAGCCGTAGTTAGGCCACCACTTCAAGAACTCTGTAGCACC
GCCTACATACCTCGCTCTGCTAATCCTGTTACCAGTGGCTGCTGCCAGTGGCGATAAGTCGTGTCTTACC
GGGTTGGACTCAAGACGATAGTTACCGGATAAGGCGCAGCGGTCGGGCTGAACGGGGGGTTCGTGCACAC
AGCCCAGCTTGGAGCGAACGACCTACACCGAACTGAGATACCTACAGCGTGAGCTATGAGAAAGCGCCAC
GCTTCCCGAAGGGAGAAAGGCGGACAGGTATCCGGTAAGCGGCAGGGTCGGAACAGGAGAGCGCACGAGG
GAGCTTCCAGGGGGAAACGCCTGGTATCTTTATAGTCCTGTCGGGTTTCGCCACCTCTGACTTGAGCGTC
GATTTTTGTGATGCTCGTCAGGGGGGCGGAGCCTATGGAAAAACGCCAGCAACGCGGCCTTTTTACGGTT
CCTGGGCTTTTGCTGGCCTTTTGCTCACATGTTCTTTCCTGCGTTATCCCCTGATTCTGTGGATAACCGT
ATTACCGCCTTTGAGTGAGCTGATACCGCTCGCCGCAGCCGAACGACCGAGCGCAGCGAGTCAGTGAGCG
AGGAAGCGGAAGAGCGCCCAATACGCAAACCGCCTCTCCCCGCGCGTTGGCCGATTCATTAATGCAG
