>Addgene plasmid #13533 | pTK164 | addgene partial sequence | sequence record 19342 | T7 5'-TAATACGACTCACTATAGGG-3'
ATATGCGGGGTTCTCATCATCATCATCATCATGGTATGGCTAGCATGACTGGTGGACAGCAAATGGGTCG
GGATCTGTACGACGATGACGATAAGGATCCGGGCCGCATGGTGAGCAAGGGCGAGGAGCTGTTCACCGGG
GTGGTGCCCATCCTGGTCGAGCTGGACGGCGACGTAAACGGCCACAAGTTCAGCGTGTCCGGCGAGGGCG
AGGGCGATGCCACCTACGGCAAGCTGACCCTGAAGTTCATCTGCACCACCGGCAAGCTGCCCGTGCCCTG
GCCCACCCTCGTGACCACCCTGACCTGGGGCGTGCAGTGCTTCAGCCGCTACCCCGACCACATGAAGCAG
CACGACTTCTTCAAGTCCGCCATGCCCGAAGGCTACGTCCAGGAGCGCACCATCTTCTTCAAGGACGACG
GCAACTACAAGACCCGCGCCGAGGTGAAGTTCGAGGGCGACACCCTGGTGAACCGCATCGAGCTGAAGGG
CATCGACTTCAAGGAGGACGGCAACATCCTGGGGCACAAGCTGGAGTACAACTACATCAGCCACAACGTC
TATATCACCGCCGACAAGCAGAAGAACGGCATCAAGGCCAACTTCAAGATCCGCCACAACATCGAGGACG
GCAGCGTGCAGCTCGCCGACCACTACCAGCAGAACACCCCCATCGGCGACGGCCCCGTGCTGCTGCCCGA
CAACCACTACCTGAGCACCCAGTCCGCCCTGAGCAA
