>Addgene plasmid #13533 | pTK164 | addgene partial sequence | sequence record 44449 | T7-term
TTTCGGGCTTTGTTAGCAGCCGGATCAAGCTTTTACTTGTACAGCTCGTCCATGCCGAGAGTGATCCCGG
CGGCGGTCACGAACTCCAGCAGGACCATGTGATCGCGCTTCTCGTTGGGGTCTTTGCTCAGGGCGGACTG
GTAGCTCAGGTAGTGGTTGTCGGGCAGCAGCACGGGGCCGTCGCCGATGGGGGTGTTCTGCTGGTAGTGG
TCGGCGAGCTGCACGCCGCCGTCCTCGATGTTGTGGCGGATCTTGAAGTTGGCCTTGATGCCGTTCTTCT
GCTTGTCGGCGGTGATATAGACGTTGTGGCTGTTGTAGTTGTACTCCAGCTTGTGCCCCAGGATGTTGCC
GTCCTCCTTGAAGTCGATGCCCTTCAGCTCGATGCGGTTCACCAGGGTGTCGCCCTCGAACTTCACCTCG
GCGCGGGTCTTGTAGTTGCCGTCGTCCTTGAAGAAGATGGTGCGCTCCTGGACGTAGCCTTCGGGCATGG
CGGACTTGAAGAAGTCGTGCTGCTTCATGTGGTCGGGGTAGCGGGCGAAGCACTGCAGGCCGTAGCCCAG
GGTGGTCACGAGGGTGGGCCAGGGCACGGGCAGCTTGCCGGTGGTGCAGATCAGCTTCAGGGTCAGCTTG
CCGTAGGTGGCATCGCCCTCGCCCTCGCCGGACACGCTGAACTTGTGGCCGTTTACGTCGCCGTCCAGCT
CGACCAGGATGGGCACCACCCCGGTGAACAGCTCCTCGCCCTTGCTCACCGATATCACCACTTTGTACAA
GAAAGCTGGGTTATCGCTTTTCAGCAACACCTCTTCCAGCCACTGGCGCAGCTCGACGGGCGCGGCTTTC
AGGCTGTTAGATCCACGCGTAATCGTCGCGATGCC
